>Addgene plasmid #52154 | pChlr-4SR | depositor partial sequence | sequence record 80762 | M13F(-40)
GGCCATGTCTTGAAGTGTGTGAAAGATCAGAATGGCAGTCACGTGGTTCGCAAATGCATTGAATGTGTAC
AGCCCCAGTCTTTGCAATTTATCATCGATGCGTTTAAGGGACAGGAGAGACCAAGCTTGGCGTAATCATG
GTCATAGCTGTTTCCTGTGTGAAATTGTTATCCGCTCACAATTCCACACAACATACGAGCCGGAAGCATA
AAGTGTAAAGCCTGGGGTGCCTAATGAGTGAGCTAACTCACATTAATTGCGTTGCGCTCACTGCCCGCTT
TCCAGTC
