>Addgene plasmid #52154 | pChlr-4SR | addgene partial sequence | sequence record 89945 | M13pUC-Fwd 5'-CCCAGTCACGACGTTGTAAAACG-3'
CGAGCTCGGTCTCATGGCCATGTCTTGAAGTGTGTGAAAGATCAGAATGGCAGTCACGTGGTTCGCAAAT
GCATTGAATGTGTACAGCCCCAGTCTTTGCAATTTATCATCGATGCGTTTAAGGGACAGGAGAGACCAAG
CTTGGCGTAATCATGGTCATAGCTGTTTCCTGTGTGAAATTGTTATCCGCTCACAATTCCACACAACATA
CGAGCCGGAAGCATAAAGTGTAAAGCCTGGGGTGCCTAATGAGTGAGCTAACTCACATTAATTGCGTTGC
GCTCACTGCCCGCTTTCCAGTCGGGAAACCTGTCGTGCCAGCTGCATTAATGAATCGGCCAACGCGCGGG
GAGAGGCGGTTTGCGTATTGGGCGCTCTTCCGCTTCCTCGCTCACTGACTCGCTGCGCTCGGTCGTTCGG
CTGCGGCGAGCGGTATCAGCTCACTCAAAGGCGGTAATACGGTTATCCACAGAATCAGGGGATAACGCAG
GAAAGAACATGTGAGCAAAAGGCCAGCAAAAGGCCAGGAACCGTAAAAAGGCCGCGTTGCTGGCGTTTTT
CCATAGGCTCCGCCCCCCTGACGAGCATCACAAAAATCGACGCTCAAGTCAGAGGTGGTGAAACCCGACA
GGACTATAAAGATACCAGGCGTTTCCCCCTGGAAGCTCCCTCGTGCGCTCTCCTGTTCCGACCCTGCCGC
TTACCGGATACCTGTCCGCCTTTCTCCCTTCGGGAAGCGTGGCGCTTTCTCATAGCTCACGCTGTAGGTA
TCTCAGTTCGGTGTAGGTCGTTCGCTCCAAGCTGGGCTGTGTGCACGAACCC
