[The description below was written by a language model from this plasmid's Addgene catalogue record.]
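Description:
pChlr-4SR is a small, high-copy bacterial plasmid (about 2.3 kb in total) that serves as a module donor in a library for building designer PUF RNA-binding proteins. Its backbone, pChlr-pNEB193, is a derivative of the pNEB193 cloning vector in which the original ampicillin resistance gene (bla) was replaced by the chloramphenicol resistance gene from pACYC using Gibson assembly, so the plasmid is propagated in E. coli under chloramphenicol selection. The record does not name the origin of replication or any promoter, and although the vector type is catalogued as bacterial expression, the plasmid appears to act as a storage vector for a coding fragment. The insert is flanked by M13 forward and reverse sequencing primer sites.

The insert is module 4 of the Pumilio homology domain (PUM-HD) of human PUM1, corresponding to amino acids 133–168 of the domain. The listed insert size of 36 matches that residue span better than a base-pair length, and it also differs from the roughly 64 bp gap between the stated backbone and total sizes, so the exact insert length is uncertain. In PUF proteins each repeat contacts one RNA base, with specificity set largely by residues at positions 12 and 16 of the repeat. Here these were changed from 12N/16Q to 12S/16R, which retargets module 4 to recognise a cytosine at position 5 of the target RNA.

The plasmid is intended to be combined with equivalent plasmids for the other repeats, each available in variants with different base specificities. Together these modules are assembled into full PUM-HD scaffolds with user-defined RNA sequence specificity, for post-transcriptional regulation of endogenous transcripts. The record does not state the cloning method for the insert.
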