Addgene plasmid #52154: pChlr-4SR
Purpose: Encodes module 4 with amino acids 12S-16R for recognition of nt 5C
Depositing lab: Huimin Zhao. Depositing organization: University of Illinois at Urbana-Champaign. Publication: Modular assembly of designer PUF proteins for specific post-transcriptional regulation of endogenous RNA. Abil Z, Denard CA, Zhao H. J Biol Eng. 2014 Mar 1;8(1):7. 10.1186/1754-1611-8-7 PubMed 24581042.
Backbone
  Vector backbone: pChlr-pNEB193
  Backbone manufacturer: New England Biolabs
  Backbone size w/o insert (bp): 2280
  Total vector size (bp): 2344
  Modifications to backbone: Replaced the original ampicillin resistance gene Bla with the chloramphenicol resistance gene Cam from pACYC (New England Biolabs) using the Gibson Assembly method.
  Vector type: Bacterial Expression
Growth in bacteria
  Bacterial resistance: Chloramphenicol, 25 μg/mL
  Growth temperature: 37°C
  Growth strain: Top10
  Copy number: High Copy
Gene/Insert
  Gene/Insert name: Pumilio homology domain amino acids 133-168 (alt name: PUM-HD module 4)
  Species: H. sapiens (human)
  Insert size (bp): 36
  Mutation: Changed 12N to 12S and 16Q to 16R in Module 4
  GenBank ID: D43951
  Entrez Gene: PUM1 (a.k.a. HSPUM, NEDMSF, PUMH, PUMH1, PUML1, SCA47)
  Cloning method: Unknown
  Sequencing primers: 5′ M13 For; 3′ M13 Rev
Terms and licenses: Academic/Nonprofit Terms; Industry Terms: Not Available to Industry
How to cite: pChlr-4SR was a gift from Huimin Zhao (Addgene plasmid # 52154 ; http://n2t.net/addgene:52154 ; RRID:Addgene_52154)
